>Addgene plasmid #174509 | opto-Itsn1 | addgene full sequence | sequence record 357207 | Addgene NGS Result
CGAGGCCGCCTCTGCCTCTGAGCTATTCCAGAAGTAGTGAGGAGGCTTTTTTGGAGGCCTAGGCTTTTGC
AAAAAGCTCCCGGGAGCTTGTATATCCATTTTCGGATCTGATCAAGAGACAGGATGAGGATCGTTTCGCA
TGATTGAACAAGATGGATTGCACGCAGGTTCTCCGGCCGCTTGGGTGGAGAGGCTATTCGGCTATGACTG
GGCACAACAGACAATCGGCTGCTCTGATGCCGCCGTGTTCCGGCTGTCAGCGCAGGGGCGCCCGGTTCTT
TTTGTCAAGACCGACCTGTCCGGTGCCCTGAATGAACTGCAGGACGAGGCAGCGCGGCTATCGTGGCTGG
CCACGACGGGCGTTCCTTGCGCAGCTGTGCTCGACGTTGTCACTGAAGCGGGAAGGGACTGGCTGCTATT
GGGCGAAGTGCCGGGGCAGGATCTCCTGTCATCTCACCTTGCTCCTGCCGAGAAAGTATCCATCATGGCT
GATGCAATGCGGCGGCTGCATACGCTTGATCCGGCTACCTGCCCATTCGACCACCAAGCGAAACATCGCA
TCGAGCGAGCACGTACTCGGATGGAAGCCGGTCTTGTCGATCAGGATGATCTGGACGAAGAGCATCAGGG
GCTCGCGCCAGCCGAACTGTTCGCCAGGCTCAAGGCGCGCATGCCCGACGGCGAGGATCTCGTCGTGACC
CATGGCGATGCCTGCTTGCCGAATATCATGGTGGAAAATGGCCGCTTTTCTGGATTCATCGACTGTGGCC
GGCTGGGTGTGGCGGACCGCTATCAGGACATAGCGTTGGCTACCCGTGATATTGCTGAAGAGCTTGGCGG
CGAATGGGCTGACCGCTTCCTCGTGCTTTACGGTATCGCCGCTCCCGATTCGCAGCGCATCGCCTTCTAT
CGCCTTCTTGACGAGTTCTTCTGAGCGGGACTCTGGGGTTCGAAATGACCGACCAAGCGACGCCCAACCT
GCCATCACGAGATTTCGATTCCACCGCCGCCTTCTATGAAAGGTTGGGCTTCGGAATCGTTTTCCGGGAC
GCCGGCTGGATGATCCTCCAGCGCGGGGATCTCATGCTGGAGTTCTTCGCCCACCCCAACTTGTTTATTG
CAGCTTATAATGGTTACAAATAAAGCAATAGCATCACAAATTTCACAAATAAAGCATTTTTTTCACTGCA
TTCTAGTTGTGGTTTGTCCAAACTCATCAATGTATCTTATCATGTCTGTATACCGTCGACCTCTAGCTAG
AGCTTGGCGTAATCATGGTCATAGCTGTTTCCTGTGTGAAATTGTTATCCGCTCACAATTCCACACAACA
TACGAGCCGGAAGCATAAAGTGTAAAGCCTGGGGTGCCTAATGAGTGAGCTAACTCACATTAATTGCGTT
GCGCTCACTGCCCGCTTTCCAGTCGGGAAACCTGTCGTGCCAGCTGCATTAATGAATCGGCCAACGCGCG
GGGAGAGGCGGTTTGCGTATTGGGCGCTCTTCCGCTTCCTCGCTCACTGACTCGCTGCGCTCGGTCGTTC
GGCTGCGGCGAGCGGTATCAGCTCACTCAAAGGCGGTAATACGGTTATCCACAGAATCAGGGGATAACGC
AGGAAAGAACATGTGAGCAAAAGGCCAGCAAAAGGCCAGGAACCGTAAAAAGGCCGCGTTGCTGGCGTTT
TTCCATAGGCTCCGCCCCCCTGACGAGCATCACAAAAATCGACGCTCAAGTCAGAGGTGGCGAAACCCGA
CAGGACTATAAAGATACCAGGCGTTTCCCCCTGGAAGCTCCCTCGTGCGCTCTCCTGTTCCGACCCTGCC
GCTTACCGGATACCTGTCCGCCTTTCTCCCTTCGGGAAGCGTGGCGCTTTCTCATAGCTCACGCTGTAGG
TATCTCAGTTCGGTGTAGGTCGTTCGCTCCAAGCTGGGCTGTGTGCACGAACCCCCCGTTCAGCCCGACC
GCTGCGCCTTATCCGGTAACTATCGTCTTGAGTCCAACCCGGTAAGACACGACTTATCGCCACTGGCAGC
AGCCACTGGTAACAGGATTAGCAGAGCGAGGTATGTAGGCGGTGCTACAGAGTTCTTGAAGTGGTGGCCT
AACTACGGCTACACTAGAAGAACAGTATTTGGTATCTGCGCTCTGCTGAAGCCAGTTACCTTCGGAAAAA
GAGTTGGTAGCTCTTGATCCGGCAAACAAACCACCGCTGGTAGCGGTGGTTTTTTTGTTTGCAAGCAGCA
GATTACGCGCAGAAAAAAAGGATCTCAAGAAGATCCTTTGATCTTTTCTACGGGGTCTGACGCTCAGTGG
AACGAAAACTCACGTTAAGGGATTTTGGTCATGAGATTATCAAAAAGGATCTTCACCTAGATCCTTTTAA
ATTAAAAATGAAGTTTTAAATCAATCTAAAGTATATATGAGTAAACTTGGTCTGACAGTTACCAATGCTT
AATCAGTGAGGCACCTATCTCAGCGATCTGTCTATTTCGTTCATCCATAGTTGCCTGACTCCCCGTCGTG
TAGATAACTACGATACGGGAGGGCTTACCATCTGGCCCCAGTGCTGCAATGATACCGCGAGACCCACGCT
CACCGGCTCCAGATTTATCAGCAATAAACCAGCCAGCCGGAAGGGCCGAGCGCAGAAGTGGTCCTGCAAC
TTTATCCGCCTCCATCCAGTCTATTAATTGTTGCCGGGAAGCTAGAGTAAGTAGTTCGCCAGTTAATAGT
TTGCGCAACGTTGTTGCCATTGCTACAGGCATCGTGGTGTCACGCTCGTCGTTTGGTATGGCTTCATTCA
GCTCCGGTTCCCAACGATCAAGGCGAGTTACATGATCCCCCATGTTGTGCAAAAAAGCGGTTAGCTCCTT
CGGTCCTCCGATCGTTGTCAGAAGTAAGTTGGCCGCAGTGTTATCACTCATGGTTATGGCAGCACTGCAT
AATTCTCTTACTGTCATGCCATCCGTAAGATGCTTTTCTGTGACTGGTGAGTACTCAACCAAGTCATTCT
GAGAATAGTGTATGCGGCGACCGAGTTGCTCTTGCCCGGCGTCAATACGGGATAATACCGCGCCACATAG
CAGAACTTTAAAAGTGCTCATCATTGGAAAACGTTCTTCGGGGCGAAAACTCTCAAGGATCTTACCGCTG
TTGAGATCCAGTTCGATGTAACCCACTCGTGCACCCAACTGATCTTCAGCATCTTTTACTTTCACCAGCG
TTTCTGGGTGAGCAAAAACAGGAAGGCAAAATGCCGCAAAAAAGGGAATAAGGGCGACATGGAAATGTTG
AATACTCATACTCTTCCTTTTTCAATATTATTGAAGCATTTATCAGGGTTATTGTCTCATGAGCGGATAC
ATATTTGAATGTATTTAGAAAAATAAACAAATAGGGGTTCCGCGCACATTTCCCCGAAAAGTGCCACCTG
ACGTCGACGGATCGGGAGATCTCCCGATCCCCTATGGTGCACTCTCAGTACAATCTGCTCTGATGCCGCA
TAGTTAAGCCAGTATCTGCTCCCTGCTTGTGTGTTGGAGGTCGCTGAGTAGTGCGCGAGCAAAATTTAAG
CTACAACAAGGCAAGGCTTGACCGACAATTGCATGAAGAATCTGCTTAGGGTTAGGCGTTTTGCGCTGCT
TCGCGATGTACGGGCCAGATATACGCGTTGACATTGATTATTGACTAGTTATTAATAGTAATCAATTACG
GGGTCATTAGTTCATAGCCCATATATGGAGTTCCGCGTTACATAACTTACGGTAAATGGCCCGCCTGGCT
GACCGCCCAACGACCCCCGCCCATTGACGTCAATAATGACGTATGTTCCCATAGTAACGCCAATAGGGAC
TTTCCATTGACGTCAATGGGTGGAGTATTTACGGTAAACTGCCCACTTGGCAGTACATCAAGTGTATCAT
ATGCCAAGTACGCCCCCTATTGACGTCAATGACGGTAAATGGCCCGCCTGGCATTATGCCCAGTACATGA
CCTTATGGGACTTTCCTACTTGGCAGTACATCTACGTATTAGTCATCGCTATTACCATGGTGATGCGGTT
TTGGCAGTACATCAATGGGCGTGGATAGCGGTTTGACTCACGGGGATTTCCAAGTCTCCACCCCATTGAC
GTCAATGGGAGTTTGTTTTGGCACCAAAATCAACGGGACTTTCCAAAATGTCGTAACAACTCCGCCCCAT
TGACGCAAATGGGCGGTAGGCGTGTACGGTGGGAGGTCTATATAAGCAGAGCTCTCTGGCTAACTAGAGA
ACCCACTGCTTACTGGCTTATCGAAATTAATACGACTCACTATAGGGAGACCCAAGCTGGCTAGCGATAT
GTTGACCCCAACTGAAAGAAAGCGACAAGGATACATCCACGAGCTCATTGTCACCGAGGAGAACTATGTG
AATGACCTGCAGCTGGTCACAGAGATTTTTCAAAAACCCCTGATGGAGTCTGAGCTGCTGACAGAAAAAG
AGGTTGCTATGATTTTTGTGAACTGGAAGGAGCTGATTATGTGTAATATCAAACTACTAAAAGCGCTGAG
AGTCCGCAAGAAGATGTCCGGGGAGAAGATGCCTGTGAAGATGATTGGAGACATCCTGAGCGCACAGCTG
CCGCACATGCAGCCCTACATCCGCTTCTGCAGCCGCCAGCTCAACGGGGCTGCCCTGATCCAGCAGAAGA
CGGACGAGGCCCCAGACTTCAAGGAGTTCGTCAAAAGATTGGCAATGGATCCTCGGTGTAAAGGGATGCC
ACTCTCTAGTTTTATACTGAAGCCTATGCAACGGGTAACAAGATACCCACTGATCATTAAAAATATCCTG
GAAAACACCCCTGAAAACCACCCGGACCACAGCCACTTGAAGCACGCCCTGGAGAAGGCGGAAGAGCTCT
GTTCCCAGGTGAACGAAGGGGTGCGGGAGAAGGAGAACTCTGACCGGCTGGAGTGGATCCAGGCCCACGT
GCAGTGTGAAGGCCTGTCTGAGCAACTTGTGTTCAATTCAGTGACCAATTGCTTGGGGCCGCGCAAATTT
CTGCACAGTGGGAAGCTCTACAAGGCCAAGAGCAACAAGGAGCTGTATGGCTTCCTTTTCAACGACTTCC
TCCTGCTGACTCAGATCACGAAGCCTTTGGGGTCTTCTGGCACCGACAAAGTCTTCAGCCCCAAATCAAA
CCTGCAGTATAAAATGTATAAAACACCTATTTTCCTAAATGAGGTTCTAGTAAAATTACCCACCGACCCT
TCTGGAGACGAGCCCATCTTCCACATCTCCCACATTGACCGCGTCTATACTCTCCGAGCAGAAAGCATAA
ATGAAAGGACTGCCTGGGTGCAGAAAATCAAAGCTGCTTCTGAACTCTACATAGAGACTGAGAAAAAGAA
GGGTGGTGGATCAGGTGGAGGATCCATGGCCACAGACGCAATCGACCATTACTACCAGAACAGAGACGGC
CCCCCTTCCAGGAGCTTTAGCGACGAATACGACTCATACAATAAGACAGCCCCTCTGCCACCTCTGAGCG
CCTGCCCAGAGCGCGCCCAGACCCCTAACAGCAAGAGAATCCCCATCACACCCAATTCCGCCAAGAGCAC
CTCCGAGTCTCCTCGGAGAATCACATTCTCTCGCGACGCAGGCAGCTCCACCAAGGGCAGCACCCAGACA
AGCCCATCCAACCAGGGCTCCGTGTCTAGCCGGAATGGCTCTAACGGAAATGGCCTGGGCCTGTCCTCTG
CCGGCAACTTCGCCGATTTCTTTAGCTCCGAGGTGTTTTATATCGTGCTGCACAATCCCACCACAGCCCA
CAGATTCCTGAAGTTTTGCCAGAGCAGGGCCTGTTCCGAGAACCTGGAGTTTCTGCAGAAGATCGACGAG
TACAATAGGCTGATCGATGAGGCCACACGCCTGCTGTCTACCATCTACAGCACATACGTGAGCAGCGAGG
CCCCTAAGCAGATCAACATCTCTAATAGCCACGCCAGGCGCCTGAGCCACGACATCAAGGGAGCAACCCA
CAACGTGCTGCCCGGCCTGGAGGATATCTTCAATGGCTCCCAGGAGCAGATCGAGAAGCTGCTGGCCTCT
GACCTGTATCCTAGATTTGTGAAGCACCAGGTGACCGCATCCGCCACAATGGCCCTGGCAAACGACAAGG
AGAGGTACCCAGGCCTGGGCGATTGCTTCTGTCTGACAGACCCACGGAGAGCCGATAATCCCATCGTGTT
CGCAAGCGACGGATTCGTGAGCGTGACCGGCTATTCCCGCTCTGATATCATCCCAAGGAACTGCCGCTTC
CTGCAGGGCAGCTTTACCGACCGGCAGGCCACAAAGAGGCTGCGCACCTCCATCGAGAATCGCGAGGAGA
CAGTGGAGCTGCTGCTGAACTATCGGAAGAATGGCGATCCCTTTTGGAACCTGCTGTACGTGTCCCCTCT
GCTGGACGGCAATGGCGATGTGAGATTCTTTCTGGGCGGCCAGATCAACTGTTCTACCACAATCCACAGC
CGGACCGACGTGCTGAGAATCCTGAGCCTGAACGACGAGGATACAGGCTCCTTCATCGAGGGCTCTAATA
AGACCCCCAGCGTGCGGTCCAAGGAGTCTAACAATGCCTCCAACTATGGCAAGACATCCTTCTTTAAGTC
TTTTAAGAAGTACAAGGCCAATACCGTGGAGATCAGAGACGAGGCCGGCATGGAGGGCGAGCTGATCGAT
AGGATCGGCAAGCTGCAGTTCAAGACACAGGTGGAGGAGTTTTACACCGCCTATTCTAAGTACCTGGTGC
TGAGCTATCAGCCACAGTCCCAGAACCTGATCGTGAAGTACTTCAGCCCCGGCATCGTGGATATGCTGAA
CCTGAATATGCCTAATGGCCTGGTGGCCCCAATCGTGGACAAGGATATCTTCAAGGTGCTGACAGAGCAC
TCCCCTTCCTCTGTGCCACGGACCTTTAAGAACGTGGTGAGGGAAGGCATCAAAGCAGGCAGGGCCGTGT
CTGTGGAGACAGGCCTGCTGACAGGCATCGAGGAGATCAAGAAGTCTCAGAACATCTTCAGCGGCACCAC
AGCCAATCGGGAGAGAGGCTGGAAGAAGGCCGAGGAGAAGTACGTGTGCCACTTTACCCCCTGTAAGGAT
GAGATGGGCAGGGTCGGCTGGGTGGTGCTGACTGTCGCTCCTAAACTGGAAAGATTTGAATTCGGTGGTG
GATCAGGTGGAGGATCTATGGTGAGCAAGGGCGAGGAGGATAACATGGCCATCATCAAGGAGTTCATGCG
CTTCAAGGTGCACATGGAGGGCTCCGTGAACGGCCACGAGTTCGAGATCGAGGGCGAGGGCGAGGGCCGC
CCCTACGAGGGCACCCAGACCGCCAAGCTGAAGGTGACCAAGGGTGGCCCCCTGCCCTTCGCCTGGGACA
TCCTGTCCCCTCAGTTCATGTACGGCTCCAAGGCCTACGTGAAGCACCCCGCCGACATCCCCGACTACTT
GAAGCTGTCCTTCCCCGAGGGCTTCAAGTGGGAGCGCGTGATGAACTTCGAGGACGGCGGCGTGGTGACC
GTGACCCAGGACTCCTCCCTGCAGGACGGCGAGTTCATCTACAAGGTGAAGCTGCGCGGCACCAACTTCC
CCTCCGACGGCCCCGTAATGCAGAAGAAGACCATGGGCTGGGAGGCCTCCTCCGAGCGGATGTACCCCGA
GGACGGCGCCCTGAAGGGCGAGATCAAGCAGAGGCTGAAGCTGAAGGACGGCGGCCACTACGACGCTGAG
GTCAAGACCACCTACAAGGCCAAGAAGCCCGTGCAGCTGCCCGGCGCCTACAACGTCAACATCAAGTTGG
ACATCACCTCCCACAACGAGGACTACACCATCGTGGAACAGTACGAACGCGCCGAGGGCCGCCACTCCAC
CGGCGGCATGGACGAGCTGTACAAGTAATGATCTAGAGGGCCCGTTTAAACCCGCTGATCAGCCTCGACT
GTGCCTTCTAGTTGCCAGCCATCTGTTGTTTGCCCCTCCCCCGTGCCTTCCTTGACCCTGGAAGGTGCCA
CTCCCACTGTCCTTTCCTAATAAAATGAGGAAATTGCATCGCATTGTCTGAGTAGGTGTCATTCTATTCT
GGGGGGTGGGGTGGGGCAGGACAGCAAGGGGGAGGATTGGGAAGACAATAGCAGGCATGCTGGGGATGCG
GTGGGCTCTATGGCTTCTGAGGCGGAAAGAACCAGCTGGGGCTCTAGGGGGTATCCCC
[124 nt withheld, positions 8249-8372]
C
[91 nt withheld, positions 8374-8464]
A
[49 nt withheld, positions 8466-8514]
CCTTTGACGTTGGAGTCCACGTTCTTT
[37 nt withheld, positions 8542-8578]
ACCCTATCTCGGTCTATTCTTTTGATTTATAAGGGATTTTGCCGATTTCGGCCTATTGGTTAAAAAATGA
GCTGATTTAACAAAAATTTAACGCGAATTAATTCTGTGGAATGTGTGTCAGTTAGGGTGTGGAAAGTCCC
CAGGCTCCCCAGCAGGCAGAAGTATGCAAAGCATGCATCTCAATTAGTCAGCAACCAGGTGTGGAAAGTC
CCCAGGCTCCCCAGCAGGCAGAAGTATGCAAAGCATGCATCTCAATTAGTCAGCAACCATAGTCCCGCCC
CTAACTCCGCCCATCCCGCCCCTAACTCCGCCCAGTTCCGCCCATTCTCCGCCCCATGGCTGACTAATTT
TTTTTATTTATGCAGAGGC
Features (pLannotate 1.2.2; 22 found; start..end, strand, type, name):
    140..931     +  CDS            neo: KKA2_KLEPN - Also known as kan, nptII. Experimental evidence at protein level: Swiss-Prot protein existence level 1. Resistance to kanamycin, neomycin, paromomycin, ribostamycin, butirosin and gentamicin B. From Klebsiella pneumoniae.
    955..1113    +  CDS            ble (fragment): BLE_KLEPN - Experimental evidence at protein level: Swiss-Prot protein existence level 1. Binding protein with a strong affinity to the bleomycin family of antibiotics. Binds to CL990; an antimitotic-antibiotic compound. From Klebsiella pneumoniae.
   1108..1229    +  polyA_signal   SV40 poly(A) signal: SV40 polyadenylation signal
   1302..1318    -  protein_bind   lac operator: The lac repressor binds to the lac operator to inhibit transcription in E. coli. This inhibition can be relieved by adding lactose or isopropyl-β-D-thiogalactopyranoside (IPTG). lac repressor encoded by lacI
   1326..1356    -  promoter       lac promoter: promoter for the E. coli lac operon
   1371..1392    -  protein_bind   CAP binding site: CAP binding activates transcription in the presence of cAMP. E. coli catabolite activator protein
   1405..1497    -  CDS            lacI (fragment): lac repressor; lacI; The lac repressor binds to the lac operator to inhibit transcription in E. coli. This inhibition can be relieved by adding lactose or isopropyl-β-D-thiogalactopyranoside (IPTG).
   1680..2268    -  rep_origin     ori: high-copy-number ColE1/pMB1/pBR322/pUC origin of replication
   2439..3299    -  CDS            AmpR: β-lactamase; bla; confers resistance to ampicillin, carbenicillin, and related antibiotics
   3300..3404    -  promoter       AmpR promoter: bla
   3463..3515    -  misc_feature   bom (fragment): basis of mobility region from pBR322
   3670..4049    +  enhancer       CMV enhancer: human cytomegalovirus immediate early enhancer
   4050..4253    +  promoter       CMV promoter: human cytomegalovirus (CMV) immediate early promoter
   4249..4282    +  LTR            5' LTR (truncated) (fragment): truncated 5' long terminal repeat (LTR) from HIV-1
   4298..4316    +  promoter       T7 promoter: promoter for bacteriophage T7 RNA polymerase
   4336..5391    +  CDS            ITSN1 (fragment): ITSN1_HUMAN - Also known as ITSN From Homo sapiens (Human).
   6172..6519    +  CDS            PHOT (fragment): PHOT_CHLRE - Experimental evidence at protein level: Swiss-Prot protein existence level 1. Protein kinase that acts as a blue light photoreceptor (PubMed:15695460, PubMed:24285544). Required for non-photochemical quenching (NPQ), a mechanism that converts and dissipates the harmful excess absorbed light energy into heat and protect the photosynthetic apparatus from photo-oxidative damage (PubMed:27626383). Controls the energy-dependent chlorophyll fluorescence quenching (qE) activity of chlorophyll excited states by inducing the expression of the qE effector protein LHCSR3 in high light intens
   7228..7935    +  CDS            mCherry: mCherry is a basic (constitutively fluorescent) red fluorescent protein published in 2004, derived from Discosoma sp.. It is reported to be a very rapidly-maturing monomer with low acid sensitivity.
   7979..8203    +  polyA_signal   bGH poly(A) signal: bovine growth hormone polyadenylation signal
   8207..8228    +  promoter       SV40 promoter (fragment): SV40 enhancer and early promoter
   8249..8677    +  rep_origin     f1 ori (sequence partly withheld): f1 bacteriophage origin of replication; arrow indicates direction of (+) strand synthesis
   8691..73      +  promoter       SV40 promoter (across the origin): SV40 enhancer and early promoter
