[The description below was written by a language model from this plasmid's Addgene catalogue record and pLannotate feature annotations shown in this document.]
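Description:
opto-Itsn1 is a mammalian expression plasmid of about 8.9 kb built on the pcDNA3.1 backbone. It encodes a single-chain optogenetic fusion protein: the DH (Dbl homology) domain of human intersectin-1 (Itsn1), joined through a GGGS×2 linker to BcLOV4 from the fungus Botrytis cinerea, and then through a second GGGS×2 linker to a C-terminal mCherry. The roughly 3.6 kb open reading frame, assembled by Gibson cloning, is transcribed from the CMV immediate-early enhancer/promoter and terminated by the bovine growth hormone polyadenylation signal. A T7 promoter sits just upstream of the coding sequence. In the automated feature table, the ITSN1 fragment and mCherry are identified directly. The stretch between them is only partly annotated, with a hit to an algal phototropin. This most likely reflects homology to the LOV photosensory domain of BcLOV4 rather than a separate component. The short "HIV-1 LTR" fragment next to the CMV promoter also looks like an annotation artefact.

The plasmid is propagated in E. coli at high copy from a ColE1/pUC-type origin under ampicillin selection (AmpR, β-lactamase), and it also carries an f1 origin. An SV40 early promoter drives a neomycin/kanamycin phosphotransferase gene followed by an SV40 poly(A) signal, which can be used to select stably transfected mammalian cells with G418.

The associated publication describes single-component optogenetic membrane recruitment tools for Rho-family GTPase signalling. BcLOV4 is a blue-light photoreceptor that translocates to the plasma membrane on illumination, so the fusion should carry the Itsn1 guanine nucleotide exchange domain to the membrane under light control, with mCherry reporting expression and localisation. The record does not name the target GTPase, although the intersectin-1 DH domain is generally known as a Cdc42 exchange factor.
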