Addgene plasmid #174509: opto-Itsn1
Purpose: Expresses opto-Itsn1 (Itsn1DH-GGGSx2-BcLOV4-GGGSx2-mCherry) in a pcDNA3.1 backbone.
Depositing lab: Brian Chow. Depositing organization: University of Pennsylvania. Publication: Designing Single-Component Optogenetic Membrane Recruitment Systems: The Rho-Family GTPase Signaling Toolbox. Berlew EE, Yamada K, Kuznetsov IA, Rand EA, Ochs CC, Jaber Z, Gardner KH, Chow BY. ACS Synth Biol. 2022 Jan 21;11(1):515-521. doi: 10.1021/acssynbio.1c00604. Epub 2022 Jan 3. PubMed 34978789.
Backbone
  Vector backbone: pcDNA3.1
  Backbone size w/o insert (bp): 5341
  Total vector size (bp): 8944
  Vector type: Mammalian Expression
Growth in bacteria
  Bacterial resistance: Ampicillin, 100 μg/mL
  Growth temperature: 37°C
  Growth strain: DH5alpha
  Copy number: High Copy
Gene/Insert
  Gene/Insert name: opto-Itsn1-mCherry
  Species: H. sapiens (human); Botrytis cinerea
  Insert size (bp): 3603
  Promoter: CMV
  Tag / fusion protein: mCherry (C terminal on insert)
  Cloning method: Gibson Cloning
  Sequencing primers: 5′ CGCAAATGGGCGGTAGGCGTG; 3′ TAGAAGGCACAGTCGAGG
Terms and licenses: Academic/Nonprofit Terms; Industry Terms: Not Available to Industry
How to cite: opto-Itsn1 was a gift from Brian Chow (Addgene plasmid # 174509 ; http://n2t.net/addgene:174509 ; RRID:Addgene_174509)
